Addgene plasmid #62039: NKP66 pEGFP-N2 (1176)
Purpose: mammalian expression of nuclear envelope transmembrane protein
Depositing lab: Eric Schirmer. Depositing organization: University of Edinburgh. Publication: A flow cytometry-based screen of nuclear envelope transmembrane proteins identifies NET4/Tmem53 as involved in stress-dependent cell cycle withdrawal. Korfali N, Srsen V, Waterfall M, Batrakou DG, Pekovic V, Hutchison CJ, Schirmer EC. PLoS One. 2011 Apr 14;6(4):e18762. doi: 10.1371/journal.pone.0018762. PubMed 21533191.
Backbone
  Vector backbone: pEGFP-N2
  Backbone manufacturer: Clontech
  Vector type: Mammalian Expression
Growth in bacteria
  Bacterial resistance: Kanamycin, 50 μg/mL
  Growth temperature: 37°C
  Growth strain: DH5alpha
  Copy number: High Copy
Gene/Insert
  Gene/Insert name: MARCHV (alt name: NKP66)
  Species: H. sapiens (human)
  Entrez Gene: MARCHF5 (a.k.a. MARCH-V, MARCH5, MITOL, RNF153)
  Promoter: CMV
  Tag / fusion protein: EGFP (C terminal on backbone)
  Cloning method: Restriction Enzyme; 5′ cloning site BamHI (not destroyed); 3′ cloning site NheI (not destroyed)
  Sequencing primers: 5′ CMV-F; 3′ EGFP-R
Terms and licenses: Academic/Nonprofit Terms; Industry Terms: Not Available to Industry
How to cite: NKP66 pEGFP-N2 (1176) was a gift from Eric Schirmer (Addgene plasmid # 62039 ; http://n2t.net/addgene:62039 ; RRID:Addgene_62039)
