[The description below was written by a language model from this plasmid's Addgene catalogue record and pLannotate feature annotations shown in this document.]
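Description:
NKP66 pEGFP-N2 (1176) is a mammalian expression plasmid built on the Clontech pEGFP-N2 backbone, carrying the human MARCHV/MARCHF5 coding sequence (also known as MARCH5, MITOL or RNF153, and designated NKP66 by the depositors) fused at its C terminus to EGFP. The sequenced record is 5,548 nt. The insert sits in the multiple cloning site between the human cytomegalovirus immediate-early enhancer/promoter and the backbone EGFP open reading frame, with only a short stretch of residual polylinker separating the two coding regions. The transcript is terminated by the SV40 polyadenylation signal. The catalogue lists BamHI and NheI as the cloning sites, both retained.

The plasmid is propagated in E. coli at high copy from a ColE1/pUC-type origin and also carries an f1 origin for single-stranded DNA production. Selection relies on a single Tn5 NeoR/KanR gene placed behind tandem bacterial (bla-type) and SV40 early promoters and followed by the HSV TK polyadenylation signal, so the same cassette gives kanamycin resistance in bacteria and G418 resistance in transfected mammalian cells. The short RSF ori, large T antigen, ble and bGH poly(A) fragments in the automated annotation are most likely partial matches to backbone sequence rather than functional elements.

The stated purpose is mammalian expression of a nuclear envelope transmembrane protein. The associated study screened such candidate proteins by flow cytometry for effects on the cell cycle, and the GFP fusion would allow expressing cells to be identified and the protein localised. The database annotation for MARCHF5 instead describes a mitochondrial E3 ubiquitin ligase that regulates mitochondrial fission.
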