Features (pLannotate 1.2.2; 17 found; start..end, strand, type, name):
      1..53      +  rep_origin     RSF ori (fragment): Plasmids containing the RSF 1030 origin of replication can be propagated in E. coli cells that contain additional plasmids with compatible origins.
    121..424     +  enhancer       CMV enhancer: human cytomegalovirus immediate early enhancer
    425..628     +  promoter       CMV promoter: human cytomegalovirus (CMV) immediate early promoter
    651..674     +  misc_feature   MCS (fragment): multiple cloning site
    675..1508    +  CDS            MARCHF5: MARH5_HUMAN - Also known as MARCH5, RNF153. Experimental evidence at protein level: Swiss-Prot protein existence level 1. Mitochondrial E3 ubiquitin-protein ligase that plays a crucial role in the control of mitochondrial morphology by acting as a positive regulator of mitochondrial fission. May play a role in the prevention of cell senescence acting as a regulator of mitochondrial quality control. Promotes ubiquitination of FIS1, DNM1L and MFN1. From Homo sapiens (Human).
   1510..1536    +  misc_feature   MCS (fragment): multiple cloning site
   1554..2273    +  CDS            EGFP: the original enhanced GFP (Yang et al., 1996) mammalian codon-optimized
   2290..2373    +  CDS            large T antigen (fragment): large T antigen from SV40 (simian virus 40)
   2396..2517    +  polyA_signal   SV40 poly(A) signal: SV40 polyadenylation signal
   2551..2979    -  rep_origin     f1 ori (sequence partly withheld): f1 bacteriophage origin of replication; arrow indicates direction of (+) strand synthesis
   3006..3110    +  promoter       AmpR promoter: bla
   3112..3469    +  promoter       SV40 promoter: SV40 enhancer and early promoter
   3504..4298    +  CDS            NeoR/KanR: aminoglycoside phosphotransferase from Tn5; aph(3')-II (or nptII); confers resistance to neomycin, kanamycin, and G418 (Geneticin®)
   4319..4471    +  CDS            ble (fragment): BLE_KLEPN - Experimental evidence at protein level: Swiss-Prot protein existence level 1. Binding protein with a strong affinity to the bleomycin family of antibiotics. Binds to CL990; an antimitotic-antibiotic compound. From Klebsiella pneumoniae.
   4530..4577    +  polyA_signal   HSV TK poly(A) signal: herpes simplex virus thymidine kinase polyadenylation signal (Cole and Stacy, 1985)
   4668..4684    -  polyA_signal   bGH poly(A) signal (fragment): bovine growth hormone polyadenylation signal
   4906..5494    +  rep_origin     ori: high-copy-number ColE1/pMB1/pBR322/pUC origin of replication
>Addgene plasmid #62039 | NKP66 pEGFP-N2 (1176) | addgene full sequence | sequence record 373855 | Addgene NGS Result
CACATGTTCTTTCCTGCGTTATCCCCTGATTCTGTGGATAACCGTATTACCGCCATGCATTAGTTATTAA
TAGTAATCAATTACGGGGTCATTAGTTCATAGCCCATATATGGAGTTCCGCGTTACATAACTTACGGTAA
ATGGCCCGCCTGGCTGACCGCCCAACGACCCCCGCCCATTGACGTCAATAATGACGTATGTTCCCATAGT
AACGCCAATAGGGACTTTCCATTGACGTCAATGGGTGGAGTATTTACGGTAAACTGCCCACTTGGCAGTA
CATCAAGTGTATCATATGCCAAGTACGCCCCCTATTGACGTCAATGACGGTAAATGGCCCGCCTGGCATT
ATGCCCAGTACATGACCTTATGGGACTTTCCTACTTGGCAGTACATCTACGTATTAGTCATCGCTATTAC
CATGGTGATGCGGTTTTGGCAGTACATCAATGGGCGTGGATAGCGGTTTGACTCACGGGGATTTCCAAGT
CTCCACCCCATTGACGTCAATGGGAGTTTGTTTTGGCACCAAAATCAACGGGACTTTCCAAAATGTCGTA
ACAACTCCGCCCCATTGACGCAAATGGGCGGTAGGCGTGTACGGTGGGAGGTCTATATAAGCAGAGCTGG
TTTAGTGAACCGTCAGATCCGCTAGCGCTACCGGACTCAGATCTATGCCGGACCAAGCCCTACAGCAGAT
GCTGGACAGAAGTTGCTGGGTTTGTTTTGCTACTGATGAAGATGATAGAACAGCTGAATGGGTGAGACCA
TGCAGGTGCAGAGGATCTACAAAATGGGTTCACCAGGCCTGTCTACAACGCTGGGTGGATGAAAAGCAAA
GAGGAAACAGTACAGCCAGAGTGGCATGTCCTCAGTGCAATGCTGAATACCTAATAGTTTTTCCAAAATT
GGGTCCAGTGGTTTACGTCTTGGATCTTGCAGATAGACTGATCTCAAAAGCCTGTCCATTTGCTGCAGCA
GGAATAATGGTCGGCTCTATCTATTGGACAGCTGTGACTTATGGAGCAGTGACAGTGATGCAGGTTGTAG
GTCATAAAGAAGGTCTGGATGTTATGGAGAGAGCTGATCCTTTATTCCTTTTAATTGGACTTCCTACTAT
TCCTGTCATGCTGATATTAGGCAAGATGATTCGCTGGGAGGACTATGTGCTTAGACTGTGGCGCAAATAC
TCGAATAAACTACAAATTTTAAATAGTATATTTCCAGGGATAGGTTGTCCTGTTCCTCGAATTCCAGCTG
AGGCCAATCCTTTAGCAGATCATGTCTCTGCTACTCGAATCTTGTGTGGAGCCCTTGTCTTTCCTACTAT
TGCTACAATAGTTGGTAAATTGATGTTCAGTAGTGTTAACTCTAATTTACAAAGGACAATCTTGGGTGGA
ATTGCGTTTGTTGCCATAAAAGGAGCATTTAAAGTTTACTTCAAACAGCAGCAATATTTACGACAGGCAC
ACCGCAAAATTCTGAATTATCCAGAACAAGAAGAAGCATGTCGACGGTACCGCGGGCCCGGGATCCACCG
GCCGGTCGCCACCATGGTGAGCAAGGGCGAGGAGCTGTTCACCGGGGTGGTGCCCATCCTGGTCGAGCTG
GACGGCGACGTAAACGGCCACAAGTTCAGCGTGTCCGGCGAGGGCGAGGGCGATGCCACCTACGGCAAGC
TGACCCTGAAGTTCATCTGCACCACCGGCAAGCTGCCCGTGCCCTGGCCCACCCTCGTGACCACCCTGAC
CTACGGCGTGCAGTGCTTCAGCCGCTACCCCGACCACATGAAGCAGCACGACTTCTTCAAGTCCGCCATG
CCCGAAGGCTACGTCCAGGAGCGCACCATCTTCTTCAAGGACGACGGCAACTACAAGACCCGCGCCGAGG
TGAAGTTCGAGGGCGACACCCTGGTGAACCGCATCGAGCTGAAGGGCATCGACTTCAAGGAGGACGGCAA
CATCCTGGGGCACAAGCTGGAGTACAACTACAACAGCCACAACGTCTATATCATGGCCGACAAGCAGAAG
AACGGCATCAAGGTGAACTTCAAGATCCGCCACAACATCGAGGACGGCAGCGTGCAGCTCGCCGACCACT
ACCAGCAGAACACCCCCATCGGCGACGGCCCCGTGCTGCTGCCCGACAACCACTACCTGAGCACCCAGTC
CGCCCTGAGCAAAGACCCCAACGAGAAGCGCGATCACATGGTCCTGCTGGAGTTCGTGACCGCCGCCGGG
ATCACTCTCGGCATGGACGAGCTGTACAAGTAAAGCGGCCGCGACTCTAGATCATAATCAGCCATACCAC
ATTTGTAGAGGTTTTACTTGCTTTAAAAAACCTCCCACACCTCCCCCTGAACCTGAAACATAAAATGAAT
GCAATTGTTGTTGTTAACTTGTTTATTGCAGCTTATAATGGTTACAAATAAAGCAATAGCATCACAAATT
TCACAAATAAAGCATTTTTTTCACTGCATTCTAGTTGTGGTTTGTCCAAACTCATCAATGTATCTTAAGG
CGTAAATTGTAAGCGTTAATATTTTGTTAAAATTCGCGTTAAATTTTTGTTAAATCAGCTCATTTTTTAA
CCAATAGGCCGAAATCGGCAAAATCCCTTATAAATCAAAAGAATAGACCGAGATAGGGT
[37 nt withheld, positions 2650-2686]
AAAGAACGTGGACTCCAACGTCAAAGG
[49 nt withheld, positions 2714-2762]
T
[91 nt withheld, positions 2764-2854]
G
[124 nt withheld, positions 2856-2979]
CAGGTGGCACTTTTCGGGGAAATGTGCGCGGAACCCCTATTTGTTTATTTTTCTAAATACATTCAAATAT
GTATCCGCTCATGAGACAATAACCCTGATAAATGCTTCAATAATATTGAAAAAGGAAGAGTCCTGAGGCG
GAAAGAACCAGCTGTGGAATGTGTGTCAGTTAGGGTGTGGAAAGTCCCCAGGCTCCCCAGCAGGCAGAAG
TATGCAAAGCATGCATCTCAATTAGTCAGCAACCAGGTGTGGAAAGTCCCCAGGCTCCCCAGCAGGCAGA
AGTATGCAAAGCATGCATCTCAATTAGTCAGCAACCATAGTCCCGCCCCTAACTCCGCCCATCCCGCCCC
TAACTCCGCCCAGTTCCGCCCATTCTCCGCCCCATGGCTGACTAATTTTTTTTATTTATGCAGAGGCCGA
GGCCGCCTCGGCCTCTGAGCTATTCCAGAAGTAGTGAGGAGGCTTTTTTGGAGGCCTAGGCTTTTGCAAA
GATCGATCAAGAGACAGGATGAGGATCGTTTCGCATGATTGAACAAGATGGATTGCACGCAGGTTCTCCG
GCCGCTTGGGTGGAGAGGCTATTCGGCTATGACTGGGCACAACAGACAATCGGCTGCTCTGATGCCGCCG
TGTTCCGGCTGTCAGCGCAGGGGCGCCCGGTTCTTTTTGTCAAGACCGACCTGTCCGGTGCCCTGAATGA
ACTGCAAGACGAGGCAGCGCGGCTATCGTGGCTGGCCACGACGGGCGTTCCTTGCGCAGCTGTGCTCGAC
GTTGTCACTGAAGCGGGAAGGGACTGGCTGCTATTGGGCGAAGTGCCGGGGCAGGATCTCCTGTCATCTC
ACCTTGCTCCTGCCGAGAAAGTATCCATCATGGCTGATGCAATGCGGCGGCTGCATACGCTTGATCCGGC
TACCTGCCCATTCGACCACCAAGCGAAACATCGCATCGAGCGAGCACGTACTCGGATGGAAGCCGGTCTT
GTCGATCAGGATGATCTGGACGAAGAGCATCAGGGGCTCGCGCCAGCCGAACTGTTCGCCAGGCTCAAGG
CGAGCATGCCCGACGGCGAGGATCTCGTCGTGACCCATGGCGATGCCTGCTTGCCGAATATCATGGTGGA
AAATGGCCGCTTTTCTGGATTCATCGACTGTGGCCGGCTGGGTGTGGCGGACCGCTATCAGGACATAGCG
TTGGCTACCCGTGATATTGCTGAAGAGCTTGGCGGCGAATGGGCTGACCGCTTCCTCGTGCTTTACGGTA
TCGCCGCTCCCGATTCGCAGCGCATCGCCTTCTATCGCCTTCTTGACGAGTTCTTCTGAGCGGGACTCTG
GGGTTCGAAATGACCGACCAAGCGACGCCCAACCTGCCATCACGAGATTTCGATTCCACCGCCGCCTTCT
ATGAAAGGTTGGGCTTCGGAATCGTTTTCCGGGACGCCGGCTGGATGATCCTCCAGCGCGGGGATCTCAT
GCTGGAGTTCTTCGCCCACCCTAGGGGGAGGCTAACTGAAACACGGAAGGAGACAATACCGGAAGGAACC
CGCGCTATGACGGCAATAAAAAGACAGAATAAAACGCACGGTGTTGGGTCGTTTGTTCATAAACGCGGGG
TTCGGTCCCAGGGCTGGCACTCTGTCGATACCCCACCGAGACCCCATTGGGGCCAATACGCCCGCGTTTC
TTCCTTTTCCCCACCCCACCCCCCAAGTTCGGGTGAAGGCCCAGGGCTCGCAGCCAACGTCGGGGCGGCA
GGCCCTGCCATAGCCTCAGGTTACTCATATATACTTTAGATTGATTTAAAACTTCATTTTTAATTTAAAA
GGATCTAGGTGAAGATCCTTTTTGATAATCTCATGACCAAAATCCCTTAACGTGAGTTTTCGTTCCACTG
AGCGTCAGACCCCGTAGAAAAGATCAAAGGATCTTCTTGAGATCCTTTTTTTCTGCGCGTAATCTGCTGC
TTGCAAACAAAAAAACCACCGCTACCAGCGGTGGTTTGTTTGCCGGATCAAGAGCTACCAACTCTTTTTC
CGAAGGTAACTGGCTTCAGCAGAGCGCAGATACCAAATACTGTTCTTCTAGTGTAGCCGTAGTTAGGCCA
CCACTTCAAGAACTCTGTAGCACCGCCTACATACCTCGCTCTGCTAATCCTGTTACCAGTGGCTGCTGCC
AGTGGCGATAAGTCGTGTCTTACCGGGTTGGACTCAAGACGATAGTTACCGGATAAGGCGCAGCGGTCGG
GCTGAACGGGGGGTTCGTGCACACAGCCCAGCTTGGAGCGAACGACCTACACCGAACTGAGATACCTACA
GCGTGAGCTATGAGAAAGCGCCACGCTTCCCGAAGGGAGAAAGGCGGACAGGTATCCGGTAAGCGGCAGG
GTCGGAACAGGAGAGCGCACGAGGGAGCTTCCAGGGGGAAACGCCTGGTATCTTTATAGTCCTGTCGGGT
TTCGCCACCTCTGACTTGAGCGTCGATTTTTGTGATGCTCGTCAGGGGGGCGGAGCCTATGGAAAAACGC
CAGCAACGCGGCCTTTTTACGGTTCCTGGCCTTTTGCTGGCCTTTTGCT
