>Addgene plasmid #62039 | NKP66 pEGFP-N2 (1176) | addgene partial sequence | sequence record 102404 | CMV-F 5'-CGCAAATGGGCGGTAGGCGTG-3'
ACCGTCAGATCCGCTAGCGCTACCGGACTCAGATCTATGCCGGACCAAGCCCTACAGCAGATGCTGGACA
GAAGTTGCTGGGTTTGTTTTGCTACTGATGAAGATGATAGAACAGCTGAATGGGTGAGACCATGCAGGTG
CAGAGGATCTACAAAATGGGTTCACCAGGCCTGTCTACAACGCTGGGTGGATGAAAAGCAAAGAGGAAAC
AGTACAGCCAGAGTGGCATGTCCTCAGTGCAATGCTGAATACCTAATAGTTTTTCCAAAATTGGGTCCAG
TGGTTTACGTCTTGGATCTTGCAGATAGACTGATCTCAAAAGCCTGTCCATTTGCTGCAGCAGGAATAAT
GGTCGGCTCTATCTATTGGACAGCTGTGACTTATGGAGCAGTGACAGTGATGCAGGTTGTAGGTCATAAA
GAAGGTCTGGATGTTATGGAGAGAGCTGATCCTTTATTCCTTTTAATTGGACTTCCTACTATTCCTGTCA
TGCTGATATTAGGCAAGATGATTCGCTGGGAGGACTATGTGCTTAGACTGTGGCGCAAATACTCGAATAA
ACTACAAATTTTAAATAGTATATTTCCAGGGATAGGTTGTCCTGTTCCTCGAATTCCAGCTGAGGCCAAT
CCTTTAGCAGATCATGTCTCTGCTACTCGAATCTTGTGTGGAGCCCTTGTCTTTCCTACTATTGCTAC
