>Addgene plasmid #62039 | NKP66 pEGFP-N2 (1176) | addgene partial sequence | sequence record 102680 | C-ter-GFP 5'-CTCCTCGCCCTTGCTCAC-3'
CGTCGACATGCTTCTTCTTGTTCTGGATAATTCAGAATTTTGCGGTGTGCCTGTCGTAAATATTGCTGCT
GTTTGAAGTAAACTTTAAATGCTCCTTTTATGGCAACAAACGCAATTCCACCCAAGATTGTCCTTTGTAA
ATTAGAGTTAACACTACTGAACATCAATTTACCAACTATTGTAGCAATAGTAGGAAAGACAAGGGCTCCA
CACAAGATTCGAGTAGCAGAGACATGATCTGCTAAAGGATTGGCCTCAGCTGGAATTCGAGGAACAGGAC
AACCTATCCCTGGAAATATACTATTTAAAATTTGTAGTTTATTCGAGTATTTGCGCCACAGTCTAAGCAC
ATAGTCCTCCCAGCGAATCATCTTGCCTAATATCAGCATGACAGGAATAGTAGGAAGTCCAATTAAAAGG
AATAAAGGATCAGCTCTCTCCATAACATCCAGACCTTCTTTATGACCTACAACCTGCATCACTGTCACTG
CTCCATAAGTCACAGCTGTCCAATAGATAGAGCCGACCATTATTCCTGCTGCAGCAAATGGACAGGCTTT
TGAGATCAGTCTATCTGCAAGATCCAAGACGTAAACCACTGGACCCAATTTTGGAAAAACTATTAGGTAT
TCAGCATTGCACTGAGGACATGCCACTCTGGCTGTACTGTTTCCTCTTTGCTTTTCATCCACCCAGCGTT
GTAGACAGGCCTGGTGAACCCATTTTGTAGATCCTCTGCACCTGCATGGTCTCACCCATTCAGCTGTTCT
ATCATCTTCATCAGTAGCAAAACAAACCCAGCAACTTCTGTCCAGCATCTGCTGTAGGGCTTGGTCCGGC
ATAGATCTGAGTCCGGTAGCGCTAGCGGATCTGACGGTTCACTAAACCAGCTCTGCTTATATAGACCTCC
CACCGTACACGCCTACCGCCCATTTGCGTCAATGG
